Addgene plasmid #109127: pCAG-ChroME(F243Y)-mRuby2-ST
Purpose: Modified cation channelrhodopsin ChroME fused to mRuby2 fluorophore and targeted to the neuronal soma and proximal dendrites
Depositing lab: Hillel Adesnik. Depositing organization: University of California, Berkeley. Publication: Precise multimodal optical control of neural ensemble activity. Mardinly AR, Oldenburg IA, Pegard NC, Sridharan S, Lyall EH, Chesnov K, Brohawn SG, Waller L, Adesnik H. Nat Neurosci. 2018 Apr 30. pii: 10.1038/s41593-018-0139-8. doi: 10.1038/s41593-018-0139-8. PubMed 29713079.
Backbone
  Vector backbone: pCAGGS
  Backbone size w/o insert (bp): 5855
  Total vector size (bp): 7763
  Vector type: Mammalian Expression
Growth in bacteria
  Bacterial resistance: Ampicillin, 100 μg/mL
  Growth temperature: 37°C
  Growth strain: DH5alpha
  Copy number: High Copy
Gene/Insert
  Gene/Insert name: ChroME(F243Y)-mRuby2-ST
  Species: M. musculus (mouse)
  Insert size (bp): 1908
  Promoter: CAG
  Cloning method: Ligation Independent Cloning
  Sequencing primers: 5′ Custom; 3′ WPRE_R
Terms and licenses: Academic/Nonprofit Terms; Industry Terms: Not Available to Industry
How to cite: pCAG-ChroME(F243Y)-mRuby2-ST was a gift from Hillel Adesnik (Addgene plasmid # 109127 ; http://n2t.net/addgene:109127 ; RRID:Addgene_109127)
