[The description below was written by a language model from this plasmid's Addgene catalogue record and pLannotate feature annotations shown in this document.]
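Description:
pCAG-ChroME(F243Y)-mRuby2-ST is a mammalian expression plasmid built on the pCAGGS backbone, about 7.8 kb in total. It is maintained in E. coli through a high-copy ColE1/pUC-type origin and selected with ampicillin via the β-lactamase gene and its native promoter. The backbone also retains remnants typical of this vector family, including lac promoter/operator sequences, a T3 promoter, and an SV40 origin with an adjacent SV40 polyadenylation signal.

The payload is driven by the composite CAG promoter, annotated here as the CMV immediate-early enhancer, the chicken β-actin promoter and a chimeric β-actin/β-globin intron, which together give strong, broadly active expression in mammalian cells. The roughly 1.9 kb insert encodes ChroME carrying an F243Y substitution, a modified cation channelrhodopsin. The automated annotation recognises only a short channelrhodopsin-like fragment in this region, so the opsin itself is largely unannotated in the feature table. It is fused in frame to the red fluorescent protein mRuby2, followed by a fragment matching the Kv2.1 potassium channel (Kcnb1), which corresponds to the "ST" soma-targeting motif that restricts the fusion to the neuronal soma and proximal dendrites. Downstream lie a small chimeric intron, a WPRE to boost transcript stability and expression, and a bovine growth hormone polyadenylation signal, with the backbone's rabbit β-globin poly(A) further along.

The construct is intended for optogenetic excitation of neurons, where somatic restriction of the opsin improves the spatial precision of light-based activation of individual cells, and mRuby2 marks the expressing cells. The catalogue lists the insert species as mouse, although the annotated components derive from several organisms.
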