Features (pLannotate 1.2.2; 26 found; start..end, strand, type, name):
      5..384     +  enhancer       CMV enhancer: human cytomegalovirus immediate early enhancer
    386..661     +  promoter       chicken β-actin promoter: No description available
    662..1678    +  intron         chimeric intron: chimera between introns from chicken β-actin and rabbit β-globin
   1676..1732    +  CDS            HBB (fragment): HBB_LEPEU - Experimental evidence at protein level: Swiss-Prot protein existence level 1. Involved in oxygen transport from the lung to the various peripheral tissues. From Lepus europaeus (European hare).
   1732..1759    +  misc_feature   MCS (fragment): multiple cloning site
   2392..2419    +  CDS            CoChR (fragment): high-photocurrent channelrhodopsin from Chloromonas oogama (Shemesh et al., 2017)
   2756..3466    +  CDS            mRuby2: mRuby2 is a basic (constitutively fluorescent) red fluorescent protein published in 2012, derived from Entacmaea quadricolor. It has moderate acid sensitivity.
   3449..3670    +  CDS            Kcnb1 (fragment): KCNB1_RAT - Experimental evidence at protein level: Swiss-Prot protein existence level 1. Voltage-gated potassium channel that mediates transmembrane potassium transport in excitable membranes, primarily in the brain, but also in the pancreas and cardiovascular system. Contributes to the regulation of the action potential (AP) repolarization, duration and frequency of repetitive AP firing in neurons, muscle cells and endocrine cells and plays a role in homeostatic attenuation of electrical excitability throughout the brain (PubMed:10024359, PubMed:10618149, PubMed:12451110, PubMed:17379638, Pu
   3687..3819    +  intron         chimeric intron: chimera between introns from human β-globin and immunoglobulin heavy chain genes
   3828..4416    +  misc_feature   WPRE: woodchuck hepatitis virus posttranscriptional regulatory element
   4420..4436    +  misc_feature   MCS (fragment): pUC18/19 multiple cloning site
   4449..4560    +  polyA_signal   bGH poly(A) signal: bovine growth hormone polyadenylation signal
   4656..4674    -  promoter       T3 promoter: promoter for bacteriophage T3 RNA polymerase
   4733..4807    +  CDS            HBB (fragment): HBB_PONPY - Experimental evidence at transcript level: Swiss-Prot protein existence level 2. Involved in oxygen transport from the lung to the various peripheral tissues. From Pongo pygmaeus (Bornean orangutan).
   4878..4933    +  polyA_signal   β-globin poly(A) signal: rabbit β-globin polyadenylation signal (Gil and Proudfoot, 1987)
   5318..5334    -  protein_bind   lac operator: The lac repressor binds to the lac operator to inhibit transcription in E. coli. This inhibition can be relieved by adding lactose or isopropyl-β-D-thiogalactopyranoside (IPTG). lac repressor encoded by lacI
   5342..5372    -  promoter       lac promoter: promoter for the E. coli lac operon
   5387..5408    -  protein_bind   CAP binding site: CAP binding activates transcription in the presence of cAMP. E. coli catabolite activator protein
   5421..5460    -  CDS            lacI (fragment): lac repressor; lacI; The lac repressor binds to the lac operator to inhibit transcription in E. coli. This inhibition can be relieved by adding lactose or isopropyl-β-D-thiogalactopyranoside (IPTG).
   5467..5489    +  promoter       SV40 promoter (fragment): SV40 enhancer and early promoter
   5513..5648    +  rep_origin     SV40 ori: SV40 origin of replication
   5668..5802    +  polyA_signal   SV40 poly(A) signal: SV40 polyadenylation signal
   5804..5858    -  CDS            lacI (fragment): lac repressor; lacI; The lac repressor binds to the lac operator to inhibit transcription in E. coli. This inhibition can be relieved by adding lactose or isopropyl-β-D-thiogalactopyranoside (IPTG).
   6041..6629    -  rep_origin     ori: high-copy-number ColE1/pMB1/pBR322/pUC origin of replication
   6800..7660    -  CDS            AmpR: β-lactamase; bla; confers resistance to ampicillin, carbenicillin, and related antibiotics
   7661..7765    -  promoter       AmpR promoter: bla
>Addgene plasmid #109127 | pCAG-ChroME(F243Y)-mRuby2-ST | addgene full sequence | sequence record 213539 | Addgene NGS Result
GGTCGACATTGATTATTGACTAGTTATTAATAGTAATCAATTACGGGGTCATTAGTTCATAGCCCATATA
TGGAGTTCCGCGTTACATAACTTACGGTAAATGGCCCGCCTGGCTGACCGCCCAACGACCCCCGCCCATT
GACGTCAATAATGACGTATGTTCCCATAGTAACGCCAATAGGGACTTTCCATTGACGTCAATGGGTGGAG
TATTTACGGTAAACTGCCCACTTGGCAGTACATCAAGTGTATCATATGCCAAGTACGCCCCCTATTGACG
TCAATGACGGTAAATGGCCCGCCTGGCATTATGCCCAGTACATGACCTTATGGGACTTTCCTACTTGGCA
GTACATCTACGTATTAGTCATCGCTATTACCATGGTCGAGGTGAGCCCCACGTTCTGCTTCACTCTCCCC
ATCTCCCCCCCCTCCCCACCCCCAATTTTGTATTTATTTATTTTTTAATTATTTTGTGCAGCGATGGGGG
CGGGGGGGGGGGGGGCGCGCGCCAGGGGGGGGGGGGGGGGGGGGGGGGGGGGGGGGGGCGGGGCGGAGAG
GTGCGGCGGCAGCCAATCAGAGCGGCGCGCTCCGAAAGTTTCCTTTTATGGCGAGGCGGCGGCGGCGGCG
GCCCTATAAAAAGCGAAGCGCGCGGCGGGCGGGAGTCGCTGCGCGCTGCCTTCGCCCCGTGCCCCGCTCC
GCCGCCGCCTCGCGCCGCCCGCCCCGGCTCTGACTGACCGCGTTACTCCCACAGGTGAGCGGGCGGGACG
GCCCTTCTCCTCCGGGCTGTAATTAGCGCTTGGTTTAATGACGGCTTGTTTCTTTTCTGTGGCTGCGTGA
AAGCCTTGAGGGGCTCCGGGAGGGCCCTTTGTGCGGGGGGAGCGGCTCGGGGGGTGCGTGCGTGTGTGTG
TGCGTGGGGAGCGCCGCGTGCGGCTCCGCGCTGCCCGGCGGCTGTGAGCGCTGCGGGCGCGGCGCGGGGC
TTTGTGCGCTCCGCAGTGTGCGCGAGGGGAGCGCGGCCGGGGGCGGTGCCCCGCGGTGCGGGGGGGGCTG
CGAGGGGAACAAAGGCTGCGTGCGGGGTGTGTGCGTGGGGGGGTGAGCAGGGGGTGTGGGCGCGTCGGTC
GGGCTGCAACCCCCCCTGCACCCCCCTCCCCGAGTTGCTGAGCACGGCCCGGCTTCGGGTGCGGGGCTCC
GTACGGGGCGTGGCGCGGGGCTCGCCGTGCCGGGCGGGGGGTGGCGGCAGGTGGGGGTGCCGGGCGGGGC
GGGGCCGCCTCGGGCCGGGGAGGGCTCGGGGGAGGGGCGCGGCGGCCCCCGGAGCGCCGGCGGCTGTCGA
GGCGCGGCGAGCCGCAGCCATTGCCTTTTATGGTAATCGTGCGAGAGGGCGCAGGGACTTCCTTTGTCCC
AAATCTGTGCGGAGCCGAAATCTGGGAGGCGCCGCCGCACCCCCTCTAGCGGGCGCGGGGCGAAGCGGTG
CGGCGCCGGCAGGAAGGAAATGGGCGGGGAGGGCCTTCGTGCGTCGCCGCGCCGCCGTCCCCTTCTCCCT
CTCCAGCCTCGGGGCTGTCCGCGGGGGGACGGCTGCCTTCGGGGGGGACGGGGCAGGGCGGGGTTCGGCT
TCTGGCGTGTGACCGGCGGCTCTAGAGCCTCTGCTAACCATGTTCATGCCTTCTTCTTTTTCCTACAGCT
CCTGGGCAACGTGCTGGTTATTGTGCTGTCTCATCATTTTGGCAAAGAATTCGGTACCGCGGGCCCGGGA
TCCACCGGTGCTAGTATGGAAACAGCCGCCACAATGACCCACGCCTTTATCTCAGCCGTGCCTAGCGCCG
AAGCCACAATTAGAGGCCTGCTGAGCGCCGCAGCAGTGGTGACACCAGCAGCAGACGCTCACGGAGAAAC
CTCTAACGCCACAACAGCCGGAGCCGATCACGGTTGCTTCCCCCACATCAACCACGGAACCGAGCTGCAG
CACAAGATCGCAGTGGGACTCCAGTGGTTCACCGTGATCGTGGCTATCGTGCAGCTCATCTTCTACGGTT
GGCACAGCTTCAAGGCCACAACCGGCTGGGAGGAGGTCTACGTCTGCGTGATCGAGCTCGTCAAGTGCTT
CATCGAGCTGTTCCACGAGGTCGACAGCCCAGCCACAGTGTACCAGACCAACGGAGGAGCCGTGATTTGG
CTGCGGTACAGCGAGTGGCTCCTGACTTGCCCCGTGATCCTGATCCACCTGAGCAACCTGACCGGACTGC
ACGAAGAGTACAGCAAGCGGACCATGACCATCCTGGTGACCGACATCGGCAACATCGTGTGGGGGATCAC
AGCCGCCTTTACAAAGGGCCCCCTGAAGATCCTGTTCTTCATGATCGGCCTGTTCTACGGCGTGACTTGC
TTCTTCCAGATCGCCAAGGTGTATATCGAGAGCTACCACACCCTGCCCAAAGGCGTCTGCCGGAAGATTT
GCAAGATCATGGCCTACGTCTTCTTCTGCTCTTGGCTGATGTACCCCGTGATGTTCATCGCCGGACACGA
GGGACTGGGCCTGATCACACCTTACACCAGCGGAATCGGCCACCTGATCCTGGATCTGATCAGCAAGAAC
ACTTGGGGCTTCCTGGGCCACCACCTGAGAGTGAAGATCCACGAGCACATCCTGATCCACGGCGACATCC
GGAAGACAACCACCATCAACGTGGCCGGCGAGAACATGGAGATCGAGACCTTCGTCGACGAGGAGGAGGA
GGGAGGAGTGGCGGCCGCACCGGTAATGGTGTCTAAGGGCGAAGAGCTGATCAAGGAAAATATGCGTATG
AAGGTGGTCATGGAAGGTTCGGTCAACGGCCACCAATTCAAATGCACAGGTGAAGGAGAAGGCAATCCGT
ACATGGGAACTCAAACCATGAGGATCAAAGTCATCGAGGGAGGACCCCTGCCATTTGCCTTTGACATTCT
TGCCACGTCGTTCATGTATGGCAGCCGTACTTTTATCAAGTACCCGAAAGGCATTCCTGATTTCTTTAAA
CAGTCCTTTCCTGAGGGTTTTACTTGGGAAAGAGTTACGAGATACGAAGATGGTGGAGTCGTCACCGTCA
TGCAGGACACCAGCCTTGAGGATGGCTGTCTCGTTTACCACGTCCAAGTCAGAGGGGTAAACTTTCCCTC
CAATGGTCCCGTGATGCAGAAGAAGACCAAGGGTTGGGAGCCTAATACAGAGATGATGTATCCAGCAGAT
GGTGGTCTGAGGGGATACACTCATATGGCACTGAAAGTTGATGGTGGTGGCCATCTGTCTTGCTCTTTCG
TAACAACTTACAGGTCAAAAAAGACCGTCGGGAACATCAAGATGCCCGGTATCCATGCCGTTGATCACCG
CCTGGAAAGGTTAGAGGAAAGTGACAATGAAATGTTCGTAGTACAACGCGAACACGCAGTTGCCAAGTTC
GCCGGGCTTGGTGGTGGGATGGACGAGCTGTACAAGGCCCTAGAGCAGTCCCAGCCCATCCTCAACACCA
AGGAGATGGCCCCGCAGAGCAAGCCTCCAGAGGAGCTGGAGATGAGCAGCATGCCCAGCCCCGTGGCCCC
TCTGCCCGCACGCACGGAGGGCGTCATCGACATGCGGAGCATGTCCAGCATTGACAGCTTCATCAGCTGT
GCCACGGACTTCCCTGAAGCCACCAGATTCTAACTCGAGGCCGCAGGTAAGTATCAAGGTTACAAGACAG
GTTTAAGGAGACCAATAGAAACTGGGCTTGTCGAGACAGAGAAGACTCTTGCGTTTCTGATAGGCACCTA
TTGGTCTTACTGACATCCACTTTGCCTTTCTCTCCACAGGTGTCGACAATCAACCTCTGGATTACAAAAT
TTGTGAAAGATTGACTGGTATTCTTAACTATGTTGCTCCTTTTACGCTATGTGGATACGCTGCTTTAATG
CCTTTGTATCATGCTATTGCTTCCCGTATGGCTTTCATTTTCTCCTCCTTGTATAAATCCTGGTTGCTGT
CTCTTTATGAGGAGTTGTGGCCCGTTGTCAGGCAACGTGGCGTGGTGTGCACTGTGTTTGCTGACGCAAC
CCCCACTGGTTGGGGCATTGCCACCACCTGTCAGCTCCTTTCCGGGACTTTCGCTTTCCCCCTCCCTATT
GCCACGGCGGAACTCATCGCCGCCTGCCTTGCCCGCTGCTGGACAGGGGCTCGGCTGTTGGGCACTGACA
ATTCCGTGGTGTTGTCGGGGAAGCTGACGTCCTTTCCATGGCTGCTCGCCTGTGTTGCCACCTGGATTCT
GCGCGGGACGTCCTTCTGCTACGTCCCTTCGGCCCTCAATCCAGCGGACCTTCCTTCCCGCGGCCTGCTG
CCGGCTCTGCGGCCTCTTCCGCGTCTTCGCCTTCGCCCTCAGACGAGTCGGATCTCCCTTTGGGCCGCCT
CCCCGCCTGGAATTCGAGCTCGGTACGATCAGCCTCGACTGTGCCTTCTAGTTGCCAGCCATCTGTTGTT
TGCCCCTCCCCCGTGCCTTCCTTGACCCTGGAAGGTGCCACTCCCACTGTCCTTTCCTAATAAAATGAGG
AAATTGCATCGCATTGTCTGAGTAGGTGTCATTCTATTCTGGGGGGTGGGGTGGGGCAGGACAGCAAGGG
GGAGGATTGGGAAGACAATAGCCCAGCTTTTGTTCCCTTTAGTGAGGGTTAATTGCGCGCTTGGCGTAAT
CATGGTCATAGCTGTTTCCTGTGTGAAATTGTTATCCGCTAATTCACTCCTCAGGTGCAGGCTGCCTATC
AGAAGGTGGTGGCTGGTGTGGCCAATGCCCTGGCTCACAAATACCACTGAGATCTTTTTCCCTCTGCCAA
AAATTATGGGGACATCATGAAGCCCCTTGAGCATCTGACTTCTGGCTAATAAAGGAAATTTATTTTCATT
GCAATAGTGTGTTGGAATTTTTTGTGTCTCTCACTCGGAAGGACATATGGGAGGGCAAATCATTTAAAAC
ATCAGAATGAGTATTTGGTTTAGAGTTTGGCAACATATGCCCATATGCTGGCTGCCATGAACAAAGGTTG
GCTATAAAGAGGTCATCAGTATATGAAACAGCCCCCTGCTGTCCATTCCTTATTCCATAGAAAAGCCTTG
ACTTGAGGTTAGATTTTTTTTATATTTTGTTTTGTGTTATTTTTTTCTTTAACATCCCTAAAATTTTCCT
TACATGTTTTACTAGCCAGATTTTTCCTCCTCTCCTGACTACTCCCAGTCATAGCTGTCCCTCTTCTCTT
ATGGAGATCCCTCGACCTGCAGCCCAAGCTTGGCGTAATCATGGTCATAGCTGTTTCCTGTGTGAAATTG
TTATCCGCTCACAATTCCACACAACATACGAGCCGGAAGCATAAAGTGTAAAGCCTGGGGTGCCTAATGA
GTGAGCTAACTCACATTAATTGCGTTGCGCTCACTGCCCGCTTTCCAGTCGGGAAACCTGTCGTGCCAGC
GGATCCGCATCTCAATTAGTCAGCAACCATAGTCCCGCCCCTAACTCCGCCCATCCCGCCCCTAACTCCG
CCCAGTTCCGCCCATTCTCCGCCCCATGGCTGACTAATTTTTTTTATTTATGCAGAGGCCGAGGCCGCCT
CGGCCTCTGAGCTATTCCAGAAGTAGTGAGGAGGCTTTTTTGGAGGCCTAGGCTTTTGCAAAAAGCTAAC
TTGTTTATTGCAGCTTATAATGGTTACAAATAAAGCAATAGCATCACAAATTTCACAAATAAAGCATTTT
TTTCACTGCATTCTAGTTGTGGTTTGTCCAAACTCATCAATGTATCTTATCATGTCTGGATCCGCTGCAT
TAATGAATCGGCCAACGCGCGGGGAGAGGCGGTTTGCGTATTGGGCGCTCTTCCGCTTCCTCGCTCACTG
ACTCGCTGCGCTCGGTCGTTCGGCTGCGGCGAGCGGTATCAGCTCACTCAAAGGCGGTAATACGGTTATC
CACAGAATCAGGGGATAACGCAGGAAAGAACATGTGAGCAAAAGGCCAGCAAAAGGCCAGGAACCGTAAA
AAGGCCGCGTTGCTGGCGTTTTTCCATAGGCTCCGCCCCCCTGACGAGCATCACAAAAATCGACGCTCAA
GTCAGAGGTGGCGAAACCCGACAGGACTATAAAGATACCAGGCGTTTCCCCCTGGAAGCTCCCTCGTGCG
CTCTCCTGTTCCGACCCTGCCGCTTACCGGATACCTGTCCGCCTTTCTCCCTTCGGGAAGCGTGGCGCTT
TCTCATAGCTCACGCTGTAGGTATCTCAGTTCGGTGTAGGTCGTTCGCTCCAAGCTGGGCTGTGTGCACG
AACCCCCCGTTCAGCCCGACCGCTGCGCCTTATCCGGTAACTATCGTCTTGAGTCCAACCCGGTAAGACA
CGACTTATCGCCACTGGCAGCAGCCACTGGTAACAGGATTAGCAGAGCGAGGTATGTAGGCGGTGCTACA
GAGTTCTTGAAGTGGTGGCCTAACTACGGCTACACTAGAAGAACAGTATTTGGTATCTGCGCTCTGCTGA
AGCCAGTTACCTTCGGAAAAAGAGTTGGTAGCTCTTGATCCGGCAAACAAACCACCGCTGGTAGCGGTGG
TTTTTTTGTTTGCAAGCAGCAGATTACGCGCAGAAAAAAAGGATCTCAAGAAGATCCTTTGATCTTTTCT
ACGGGGTCTGACGCTCAGTGGAACGAAAACTCACGTTAAGGGATTTTGGTCATGAGATTATCAAAAAGGA
TCTTCACCTAGATCCTTTTAAATTAAAAATGAAGTTTTAAATCAATCTAAAGTATATATGAGTAAACTTG
GTCTGACAGTTACCAATGCTTAATCAGTGAGGCACCTATCTCAGCGATCTGTCTATTTCGTTCATCCATA
GTTGCCTGACTCCCCGTCGTGTAGATAACTACGATACGGGAGGGCTTACCATCTGGCCCCAGTGCTGCAA
TGATACCGCGAGACCCACGCTCACCGGCTCCAGATTTATCAGCAATAAACCAGCCAGCCGGAAGGGCCGA
GCGCAGAAGTGGTCCTGCAACTTTATCCGCCTCCATCCAGTCTATTAATTGTTGCCGGGAAGCTAGAGTA
AGTAGTTCGCCAGTTAATAGTTTGCGCAACGTTGTTGCCATTGCTACAGGCATCGTGGTGTCACGCTCGT
CGTTTGGTATGGCTTCATTCAGCTCCGGTTCCCAACGATCAAGGCGAGTTACATGATCCCCCATGTTGTG
CAAAAAAGCGGTTAGCTCCTTCGGTCCTCCGATCGTTGTCAGAAGTAAGTTGGCCGCAGTGTTATCACTC
ATGGTTATGGCAGCACTGCATAATTCTCTTACTGTCATGCCATCCGTAAGATGCTTTTCTGTGACTGGTG
AGTACTCAACCAAGTCATTCTGAGAATAGTGTATGCGGCGACCGAGTTGCTCTTGCCCGGCGTCAATACG
GGATAATACCGCGCCACATAGCAGAACTTTAAAAGTGCTCATCATTGGAAAACGTTCTTCGGGGCGAAAA
CTCTCAAGGATCTTACCGCTGTTGAGATCCAGTTCGATGTAACCCACTCGTGCACCCAACTGATCTTCAG
CATCTTTTACTTTCACCAGCGTTTCTGGGTGAGCAAAAACAGGAAGGCAAAATGCCGCAAAAAAGGGAAT
AAGGGCGACACGGAAATGTTGAATACTCATACTCTTCCTTTTTCAATATTATTGAAGCATTTATCAGGGT
TATTGTCTCATGAGCGGATACATATTTGAATGTATTTAGAAAAATAAACAAATAGGGGTTCCGCGCACAT
TTCCCCGAAAAGTGCCACCTG
